>Addgene plasmid #246733 | mCitrine-DNAJC5 | addgene full sequence | sequence record 495954 | Addgene NGS Result
CGGAATCGTTTTCCGGGACGCCGGCTGGATGATCCTCCAGCGCGGGGATCTCATGCTGGAGTTCTTCGCC
CACCCTAGGGGGAGGCTAACTGAAACACGGAAGGAGACAATACCGGAAGGAACCCGCGCTATGACGGCAA
TAAAAAGACAGAATAAAACGCACGGTGTTGGGTCGTTTGTTCATAAACGCGGGGTTCGGTCCCAGGGCTG
GCACTCTGTCGATACCCCACCGAGACCCCATTGGGGCCAATACGCCCGCGTTTCTTCCTTTTCCCCACCC
CACCCCCCAAGTTCGGGTGAAGGCCCAGGGCTCGCAGCCAACGTCGGGGCGGCAGGCCCTGCCATAGCCT
CAGGTTACTCATATATACTTTAGATTGATTTAAAACTTCATTTTTAATTTAAAAGGATCTAGGTGAAGAT
CCTTTTTGATAATCTCATGACCAAAATCCCTTAACGTGAGTTTTCGTTCCACTGAGCGTCAGACCCCGTA
GAAAAGATCAAAGGATCTTCTTGAGATCCTTTTTTTCTGCGCGTAATCTGCTGCTTGCAAACAAAAAAAC
CACCGCTACCAGCGGTGGTTTGTTTGCCGGATCAAGAGCTACCAACTCTTTTTCCGAAGGTAACTGGCTT
CAGCAGAGCGCAGATACCAAATACTGTTCTTCTAGTGTAGCCGTAGTTAGGCCACCACTTCAAGAACTCT
GTAGCACCGCCTACATACCTCGCTCTGCTAATCCTGTTACCAGTGGCTGCTGCCAGTGGCGATAAGTCGT
GTCTTACCGGGTTGGACTCAAGACGATAGTTACCGGATAAGGCGCAGCGGTCGGGCTGAACGGGGGGTTC
GTGCACACAGCCCAGCTTGGAGCGAACGACCTACACCGAACTGAGATACCTACAGCGTGAGCTATGAGAA
AGCGCCACGCTTCCCGAAGGGAGAAAGGCGGACAGGTATCCGGTAAGCGGCAGGGTCGGAACAGGAGAGC
GCACGAGGGAGCTTCCAGGGGGAAACGCCTGGTATCTTTATAGTCCTGTCGGGTTTCGCCACCTCTGACT
TGAGCGTCGATTTTTGTGATGCTCGTCAGGGGGGCGGAGCCTATGGAAAAACGCCAGCAACGCGGCCTTT
TTACGGTTCCTGGCCTTTTGCTGGCCTTTTGCTCACATGTTCTTTCCTGCGTTATCCCCTGATTCTGTGG
ATAACCGTATTACCGCCATGCATTAGTTATTAATAGTAATCAATTACGGGGTCATTAGTTCATAGCCCAT
ATATGGAGTTCCGCGTTACATAACTTACGGTAAATGGCCCGCCTGGCTGACCGCCCAACGACCCCCGCCC
ATTGACGTCAATAATGACGTATGTTCCCATAGTAACGCCAATAGGGACTTTCCATTGACGTCAATGGGTG
GAGTATTTACGGTAAACTGCCCACTTGGCAGTACATCAAGTGTATCATATGCCAAGTACGCCCCCTATTG
ACGTCAATGACGGTAAATGGCCCGCCTGGCATTATGCCCAGTACATGACCTTATGGGACTTTCCTACTTG
GCAGTACATCTACGTATTAGTCATCGCTATTACCATGGTGATGCGGTTTTGGCAGTACATCAATGGGCGT
GGATAGCGGTTTGACTCACGGGGATTTCCAAGTCTCCACCCCATTGACGTCAATGGGAGTTTGTTTTGGC
ACCAAAATCAACGGGACTTTCCAAAATGTCGTAACAACTCCGCCCCATTGACGCAAATGGGCGGTAGGCG
TGTACGGTGGGAGGTCTATATAAGCAGAGCTGGTTTAGTGAACCGTCAGATCCGCTAGCGCTACCGGTCG
CCACCATGGTGAGCAAGGGCGAGGAGCTGTTCACCGGGGTGGTGCCCATCCTGGTCGAGCTGGACGGCGA
CGTAAACGGCCACAAGTTCAGCGTGTCCGGCGAGGGCGAGGGCGATGCCACCTACGGCAAGCTGACCCTG
AAGTTCATCTGCACCACCGGCAAGCTGCCCGTGCCCTGGCCCACCCTCGTGACCACCTTCGGCTACGGCC
TGATGTGCTTCGCCCGCTACCCCGACCACATGAAGCAGCACGACTTCTTCAAGTCCGCCATGCCCGAAGG
CTACGTCCAGGAGCGCACCATCTTCTTCAAGGACGACGGCAACTACAAGACCCGCGCCGAGGTGAAGTTC
GAGGGCGACACCCTGGTGAACCGCATCGAGCTGAAGGGCATCGACTTCAAGGAGGACGGCAACATCCTGG
GGCACAAGCTGGAGTACAACTACAACAGCCACAACGTCTATATCATGGCCGACAAGCAGAAGAACGGCAT
CAAGGTGAACTTCAAGATCCGCCACAACATCGAGGACGGCAGCGTGCAGCTCGCCGACCACTACCAGCAG
AACACCCCCATCGGCGACGGCCCCGTGCTGCTGCCCGACAACCACTACCTGAGCTACCAGTCCAAGCTGA
GCAAAGACCCCAACGAGAAGCGCGATCACATGGTCCTGCTGGAGTTCGTGACCGCCGCCGGGATCACTCT
CGGCATGGACGAGCTGTACAAGTCCGGACTCAGATCTCGAGCTCAAGCTTCGGCTGACCAGAGGCAGCGC
TCACTCTCTACTTCCGGGGAATCGTTATACCATGTTCTTGGACTGGACAAGAATGCAACCTCAGATGACA
TTAAAAAGTCCTATCGGAAGCTGGCCCTGAAATATCACCCTGACAAGAACCCTGATAACCCAGAGGCTGC
AGACAAGTTTAAGGAGATTAACAACGCCCACGCAATCCTGACAGACGCCACGAAAAGAAACATTTATGAC
AAGTATGGCTCGCTGGGGCTCTATGTGGCTGAGCAATTTGGGGAGGAGAATGTCAACACCTACTTCGTAC
TCTCCAGCTGGTGGGCCAAGGCGCTGTTCGTCTTCTGTGGCCTCCTCACCTGCTGCTACTGCTGCTGCTG
TTTATGCTGTTGCTTTAACTGCTGCTGTGGGAAGTGCAAGCCCAAGGCACCTGAGGGTGAAGAGACAGAA
TTCTACGTATCCCCTGAAGACTTGGAGGCACAGCTGCAGTCTGATGAGAGGGAGGCTACAGACACACCGA
TCGTCATACAGCCAGCATCCGCCACAGAGACCACCCAGCTGACAGCTGACTCCCACCCCAGCTATCACAC
CGACGGGTTCAACTAAGGATCCACCGGATCTAGATAACTGATCATAATCAGCCATACCACATTTGTAGAG
GTTTTACTTGCTTTAAAAAACCTCCCACACCTCCCCCTGAACCTGAAACATAAAATGAATGCAATTGTTG
TTGTTAACTTGTTTATTGCAGCTTATAATGGTTACAAATAAAGCAATAGCATCACAAATTTCACAAATAA
AGCATTTTTTTCACTGCATTCTAGTTGTGGTTTGTCCAAACTCATCAATGTATCTTAACGCGTAAATTGT
AAGCGTTAATATTTTGTTAAAATTCGCGTTAAATTTTTGTTAAATCAGCTCATTTTTTAACCAATAGGCC
GAAATCGGCAAAATCCCTTATAAATCAAAAGAATAGACCGAGATAGGGT
[37 nt withheld, positions 3550-3586]
AAAGAACGTGGACTCCAACGTCAAAGG
[49 nt withheld, positions 3614-3662]
T
[91 nt withheld, positions 3664-3754]
G
[124 nt withheld, positions 3756-3879]
CAGGTGGCACTTTTCGGGGAAATGTGCGCGGAACCCCTATTTGTTTATTTTTCTAAATACATTCAAATAT
GTATCCGCTCATGAGACAATAACCCTGATAAATGCTTCAATAATATTGAAAAAGGAAGAGTCCTGAGGCG
GAAAGAACCAGCTGTGGAATGTGTGTCAGTTAGGGTGTGGAAAGTCCCCAGGCTCCCCAGCAGGCAGAAG
TATGCAAAGCATGCATCTCAATTAGTCAGCAACCAGGTGTGGAAAGTCCCCAGGCTCCCCAGCAGGCAGA
AGTATGCAAAGCATGCATCTCAATTAGTCAGCAACCATAGTCCCGCCCCTAACTCCGCCCATCCCGCCCC
TAACTCCGCCCAGTTCCGCCCATTCTCCGCCCCATGGCTGACTAATTTTTTTTATTTATGCAGAGGCCGA
GGCCGCCTCGGCCTCTGAGCTATTCCAGAAGTAGTGAGGAGGCTTTTTTGGAGGCCTAGGCTTTTGCAAA
GATCGATCAAGAGACAGGATGAGGATCGTTTCGCATGATTGAACAAGATGGATTGCACGCAGGTTCTCCG
GCCGCTTGGGTGGAGAGGCTATTCGGCTATGACTGGGCACAACAGACAATCGGCTGCTCTGATGCCGCCG
TGTTCCGGCTGTCAGCGCAGGGGCGCCCGGTTCTTTTTGTCAAGACCGACCTGTCCGGTGCCCTGAATGA
ACTGCAAGACGAGGCAGCGCGGCTATCGTGGCTGGCCACGACGGGCGTTCCTTGCGCAGCTGTGCTCGAC
GTTGTCACTGAAGCGGGAAGGGACTGGCTGCTATTGGGCGAAGTGCCGGGGCAGGATCTCCTGTCATCTC
ACCTTGCTCCTGCCGAGAAAGTATCCATCATGGCTGATGCAATGCGGCGGCTGCATACGCTTGATCCGGC
TACCTGCCCATTCGACCACCAAGCGAAACATCGCATCGAGCGAGCACGTACTCGGATGGAAGCCGGTCTT
GTCGATCAGGATGATCTGGACGAAGAGCATCAGGGGCTCGCGCCAGCCGAACTGTTCGCCAGGCTCAAGG
CGAGCATGCCCGACGGCGAGGATCTCGTCGTGACCCATGGCGATGCCTGCTTGCCGAATATCATGGTGGA
AAATGGCCGCTTTTCTGGATTCATCGACTGTGGCCGGCTGGGTGTGGCGGACCGCTATCAGGACATAGCG
TTGGCTACCCGTGATATTGCTGAAGAGCTTGGCGGCGAATGGGCTGACCGCTTCCTCGTGCTTTACGGTA
TCGCCGCTCCCGATTCGCAGCGCATCGCCTTCTATCGCCTTCTTGACGAGTTCTTCTGAGCGGGACTCTG
GGGTTCGAAATGACCGACCAAGCGACGCCCAACCTGCCATCACGAGATTTCGATTCCACCGCCGCCTTCT
ATGAAAGGTTGGGCTT
Features (pLannotate 1.2.2; 15 found; start..end, strand, type, name):
    135..182     +  polyA_signal   HSV TK poly(A) signal: herpes simplex virus thymidine kinase polyadenylation signal (Cole and Stacy, 1985)
    273..289     -  polyA_signal   bGH poly(A) signal (fragment): bovine growth hormone polyadenylation signal
    511..1099    +  rep_origin     ori: high-copy-number ColE1/pMB1/pBR322/pUC origin of replication
   1274..1577    +  enhancer       CMV enhancer: human cytomegalovirus immediate early enhancer
   1578..1781    +  promoter       CMV promoter: human cytomegalovirus (CMV) immediate early promoter
   1826..2542    +  CDS            mCitrine: mCitrine is a basic (constitutively fluorescent) yellow fluorescent protein published in 2001, derived from Aequorea victoria.
   2543..2572    +  misc_feature   MCS (fragment): multiple cloning site
   2573..3163    +  CDS            DNAJC5: DNJC5_HUMAN - Also known as CLN4 From Homo sapiens (Human).
   3189..3273    +  CDS            large T antigen (fragment): large T antigen from SV40 (simian virus 40)
   3296..3417    +  polyA_signal   SV40 poly(A) signal: SV40 polyadenylation signal
   3451..3879    -  rep_origin     f1 ori (sequence partly withheld): f1 bacteriophage origin of replication; arrow indicates direction of (+) strand synthesis
   3906..4010    +  promoter       AmpR promoter: bla
   4012..4369    +  promoter       SV40 promoter: SV40 enhancer and early promoter
   4404..5198    +  CDS            NeoR/KanR: aminoglycoside phosphotransferase from Tn5; aph(3')-II (or nptII); confers resistance to neomycin, kanamycin, and G418 (Geneticin®)
   5219..76      +  CDS            ble (fragment) (across the origin): BLE_KLEPN - Experimental evidence at protein level: Swiss-Prot protein existence level 1. Binding protein with a strong affinity to the bleomycin family of antibiotics. Binds to CL990; an antimitotic-antibiotic compound. From Klebsiella pneumoniae.
