[The description below was written by a language model from this plasmid's Addgene catalogue record and pLannotate feature annotations shown in this document.]
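Description:
mCitrine-DNAJC5 is a 5,295-nt mammalian expression plasmid built on the mCitrine C1 backbone, a C1-style fluorescent-protein fusion vector. It is propagated in E. coli from a high-copy ColE1/pUC-type origin and selected with kanamycin. The resistance gene is the Tn5 aminoglycoside phosphotransferase (NeoR/KanR), which sits behind tandem bacterial (AmpR/bla) and SV40 enhancer/early promoters and is followed by the HSV TK polyadenylation signal. This arrangement lets the same marker confer kanamycin resistance in bacteria and G418 resistance in mammalian cells, so stable lines could in principle be selected. An f1 phage origin is also present. Short annotated fragments of ble, the bGH poly(A) signal and SV40 large T antigen appear to be backbone remnants or partial matches rather than functional parts.

The payload is a single fusion cassette driven by the human CMV immediate-early enhancer and promoter. The mCitrine coding sequence, a yellow fluorescent protein derived from Aequorea victoria, comes first. It is joined through a short residual multiple-cloning-site linker to DNAJC5 (cysteine string protein alpha, also known as CLN4), and the cassette ends with the SV40 polyadenylation signal. The tag therefore lies at the N-terminus of DNAJC5. According to the depositor, the insert's nucleotide sequence is of rat origin, but residue 112 was changed from valine to phenylalanine so that the encoded protein is identical to wild-type human DNAJC5. The insert was introduced by restriction cloning, though the sites used are not recorded.

The construct is intended for expression and fluorescence visualisation of wild-type DNAJC5 in mammalian cells. The associated publication concerns lysosomal membrane damage caused by CLN4 mutants, which suggests a role as the wild-type form in such studies.
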