Addgene plasmid #246733: mCitrine-DNAJC5
Purpose: Mammalian expression of human DNAJC5 wildtype with a mCitrine (YFP) tag on its N-terminus
Depositing lab: Yihong Ye. Depositing organization: National Institute of Diabetes & Digestive & Kidney Diseases (NIDDK). Publication: CHIP protects lysosomes from CLN4 mutant-induced membrane damage. Lee J, Chin N, Zou J, Mazli WNAB, Jarnik M, Saidi L, Xu Y, Jeong E, Suh J, Replogle J, Ward ME, Bonifacino JS, Zheng W, Hao L, Ye Y. Nat Cell Biol. 2025 Aug 25. doi: 10.1038/s41556-025-01738-2. PubMed 40855364.
Backbone
  Vector backbone: mCitrine C1
  Vector type: Mammalian Expression
Growth in bacteria
  Bacterial resistance: Kanamycin, 50 μg/mL
  Growth temperature: 37°C
  Growth strain: DH5alpha
  Copy number: High Copy
Gene/Insert
  Gene/Insert name: DNAJC5 (DnaJ heat shock protein family) (alt name: CSP_ (Cysteine string protein _))
  Species: H. sapiens (human)
  Entrez Gene: DNAJC5 (a.k.a. CLN4, CLN4B, CSP, DNAJC5A, NCL, mir-941-2, mir-941-3, mir-941-4, mir-941-5)
  Promoter: CMV
  Tag / fusion protein: mCitrine (N terminal on insert)
  Cloning method: Restriction Enzyme; 5′ cloning site Unknown (unknown if destroyed)
Terms and licenses: Academic/Nonprofit Terms; Industry Terms: Not Available to Industry
Depositor comments: DNAJC5 insert sequence is from rat (R. rattus), but its translated amino acid sequence is identical to the human one (V112 has been replaced with F112 for this). Please visit https://doi.org/10.1101/2025.02.18.638932 for bioRxiv preprint.
How to cite: mCitrine-DNAJC5 was a gift from Yihong Ye (Addgene plasmid # 246733 ; http://n2t.net/addgene:246733 ; RRID:Addgene_246733)
